Addgene plasmid #216903: pST39-Mega'-deltaRL
Purpose: Mega' with knockout of GvpR and GvpL
Depositing lab: George Lu. Depositing organization: Rice University. Publication: Elucidating the assembly of gas vesicles by systematic protein-protein interaction analysis. Iburg M, Anderson AP, Wong VT, Anton ED, He A, Lu GJ. EMBO J. 2024 Oct;43(19):4156-4172. doi: 10.1038/s44318-024-00178-2. Epub 2024 Sep 3. PubMed 39227754.
Backbone
  Vector backbone: pST39
  Vector type: Bacterial Expression
Growth in bacteria
  Bacterial resistance: Ampicillin, 100 μg/mL
  Growth temperature: 30°C
  Growth strain: DH5alpha
  Copy number: Low Copy
Gene/Insert
  Gene/Insert name: Mega' with knockout of GvpR and GvpL
  Species: Synthetic; Priestia megaterium
  Cloning method: Gibson Cloning
Terms and licenses: Academic/Nonprofit Terms; Industry Terms: Not Available to Industry
Depositor comments: Please visit https://www.biorxiv.org/content/10.1101/2023.07.23.550228v1 for bioRxiv preprint.
How to cite: pST39-Mega'-deltaRL was a gift from George Lu (Addgene plasmid # 216903 ; http://n2t.net/addgene:216903 ; RRID:Addgene_216903)
