[The description below was written by a language model from this plasmid's Addgene catalogue record and pLannotate feature annotations shown in this document.]
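Description:
pST39-Mega'-deltaRL is a 7.6 kb bacterial expression plasmid built on the pST39 backbone, a T7-driven polycistronic expression vector for E. coli. It replicates from a ColE1/pMB1-type origin, and the presence of the rop gene together with the pBR322 bom region is consistent with the low copy number listed in the record. Selection is by ampicillin through the TEM beta-lactamase gene (bla) under its own promoter, followed by an fd terminator. The short RSF ori, mbeC, ydeC and SET1 hits in the automated annotation are only fragments. They most likely reflect backbone remnants or sequence similarity rather than functional parts.

The payload is "Mega'", a variant of the gas vesicle gene cluster from Priestia (formerly Bacillus) megaterium, assembled by Gibson cloning between a T7 promoter and T7 terminator so that the genes are transcribed as one operon by T7 RNA polymerase. In this derivative the accessory genes GvpR and GvpL have been knocked out. The feature table identifies only gvpB (the GvpA-type major shell protein), gvpS and gvpJ within the roughly 5 kb expressed region. The other cluster genes presumably occupy the unannotated stretches, but the record neither lists them nor states how the two knockouts were made or how Mega' differs from the parental cluster.

Gas vesicles are hollow, gas-filled protein nanostructures whose formation needs several assembly factors in addition to the shell protein. The associated study systematically analysed protein-protein interactions in gas vesicle assembly, so this plasmid probably serves as a deletion construct for testing the contribution of GvpR and GvpL to heterologous gas vesicle formation in E. coli.
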