Features (pLannotate 1.2.2; 15 found; start..end, strand, type, name):
     48..181     +  rep_origin     RSF ori (fragment): Plasmids containing the RSF 1030 origin of replication can be propagated in E. coli cells that contain additional plasmids with compatible origins.
    186..325     -  misc_feature   bom: basis of mobility region from pBR322
    427..618     -  CDS            rop: Rop protein, which maintains plasmids at low copy number; rop
    658..768     +  CDS            mbeC (fragment): MBEC_ECOLX - Experimental evidence at protein level: Swiss-Prot protein existence level 1. Required for efficient mobilization of ColE1 plasmid and is thus essential to promote the specific transfer of the plasmid during conjugation. Probably functions by inducing DNA bending, helping the MbeA relaxase to melt the DNA around the nic site and cleave the phosphodiester bond. Binds specifically double-stranded DNA (dsDNA) containing the ColE1 oriT but does not recognize the inverted repeat (IR). From Escherichia coli.
    855..873     +  promoter       T7 promoter: promoter for bacteriophage T7 RNA polymerase
   1121..1384    +  CDS            gvpB: GVPB_BACME - Protein inferred from homology: Swiss-Prot protein existence level 3. Gas vesicles are small, hollow, gas filled protein structures that are found in several microbial planktonic microorganisms. They allow the positioning of the organism at the favorable depth for growth. GvpA type proteins form the essential core of the structure. From Bacillus megaterium.
   3445..3729    +  CDS            gvpS: GVPS_BACME - Protein inferred from homology: Swiss-Prot protein existence level 3. Gas vesicles are small, hollow, gas filled protein structures that are found in several microbial planktonic microorganisms. They allow the positioning of the organism at the favorable depth for growth (By similarity). From Bacillus megaterium.
   3992..4291    +  CDS            gvpJ: GVPJ_BACME - Protein inferred from homology: Swiss-Prot protein existence level 3. Gas vesicles are small, hollow, gas filled protein structures that are found in several microbial planktonic microorganisms. They allow the positioning of the organism at the favorable depth for growth. This protein could be important for the shape determination of the gas vesicle. From Bacillus megaterium.
   5710..5829    -  CDS            ydeC (fragment): YDEC_BACSU - Protein predicted: Swiss-Prot protein existence level 4. From Bacillus subtilis (strain 168).
   5862..5911    +  CDS            SET1 (fragment): solubility-enhancement tag derived from T7 phage gene 10B
   5919..5966    +  terminator     T7 terminator: transcription terminator for bacteriophage T7 RNA polymerase
   6033..6124    +  promoter       AmpR promoter: bla
   6125..6982    +  CDS            bla: BLAT_ECOLX - Experimental evidence at protein level: Swiss-Prot protein existence level 1. TEM-type are the most prevalent beta-lactamases in enterobacteria; they hydrolyze the beta-lactam bond in susceptible beta-lactam antibiotics, thus conferring resistance to penicillins and cephalosporins. TEM-3 and TEM-4 are capable of hydrolyzing cefotaxime and ceftazidime. TEM-5 is capable of hydrolyzing ceftazidime. TEM-6 is capable of hydrolyzing ceftazidime and aztreonam. TEM-8/CAZ-2, TEM- 16/CAZ-7 and TEM-24/CAZ-6 are markedly active against ceftazidime. IRT- 4 shows resistance to beta-lactamase in
   6989..7028    +  terminator     fd terminator: central terminator from bacteriophage fd (Otsuka and Kunisawa, 1982)
   7059..7647    +  rep_origin     ori: high-copy-number ColE1/pMB1/pBR322/pUC origin of replication
>Addgene plasmid #216903 | pST39-Mega'-deltaRL | addgene full sequence | sequence record 446040 | Addgene NGS Result
AACGCCAGCAACGCGGCCTTTTTACGGTTCCTGGCCTTTTGCTGGCCTTTTGCTCACATGTTCTTTCCTG
CGTTATCCCCTGATTCTGTGGATAACCGTATTACCGCCTTTGAGTGAGCTGATACCGCTCGCCGCAGCCG
AACGACCGAGCGCAGCGAGTCAGTGAGCGAGGAAGCGGAAGAGCGCCTGATGCGGTATTTTCTCCTTACG
CATCTGTGCGGTATTTCACACCGCAATGGTGCACTCTCAGTACAATCTGCTCTGATGCCGCATAGTTAAG
CCAGTATACACTCCGCTATCGCTACGTGACTGGGTCATGGCTGCGCCCCGACACCCGCCAACACCCGCTG
ACGCGCCCTGACGGGCTTGTCTGCTCCCGGCATCCGCTTACAGACAAGCTGTGACCGTCTCCGGGAGCTG
CATGTGTCAGAGGTTTTCACCGTCATCACCGAAACGCGCGAGGCAGCTGCGGTAAAGCTCATCAGCGTGG
TCGTGAAGCGATTCACAGATGTCTGCCTGTTCATCCGCGTCCAGCTCGTTGAGTTTCTCCAGAAGCGTTA
ATGTCTGGCTTCTGATAAAGCGGGCCATGTTAAGGGCGGTTTTTTCCTGTTTGGTCACTGATGCCTCCGT
GTAAGGGGGATTTCTGTTCATGGGGTAATGATACCGATGAAACGAGAGAGGATGCTCACGATACGGGTTA
CTGATGATGAACATGCCCGGTTACTGGAACGTTGTGAGGGTAAACAACTGGCGGTATGGATGCGGCGGGA
CCAGAGAAAAATCACTCAGGGTCAATGCCAGCGCTTCGTTAATACAGATGTAGGTGTTGGCACCATGCAT
CGATCCCGCGAAATTAATACGACTCACTATAGGGAGACCACAACGGTTTCCCTCTAGAGATAGCTTAGCG
ATGTGAAAGAAGCTGGAGAAAACTTTCAAGAAAAAGTTTCTTCTTCAGACGATAAAGAGAAGTCAAAAAA
TAAGCGGAAAATAAAAGGCGTAAATCAGATTAAAAAAGCAACGGATATTAAAAGCTCTACTAAGATTAAA
AGTTCTAATGATATTAAATCATCTACAGATTTAAAAACAATGGGATCATAAGCGAAAGGAGAAATGAGAT
ATGTCTATTCAAAAAAGTACTAATAGTTCAAGTTTAGCAGAAGTCATTGACCGTATTTTAGATAAAGGAA
TTGTTATTGATGCTTTTGCAAGAGTTTCTGTTGTAGGAATTGAAATTTTAACGATTGAAGCGCGAGTGGT
TATTGCCAGTGTTGATACATGGTTACGCTATGCAGAAGCAGTAGGGCTTCTTCGTGACGACGTAGAAGAA
AACGGTCTTCCTGAACGTTCAAATTCAAGTGAAGGGCAGCCGCGTTTTAGTATTTAATATGAAGTGGTAT
GGAACCTTCCTTTTTTGAGGGTGGTTCCAGCTTTCAGGAGGAACGTAAAAATGACCGTCTTAACAGACAA
AAGGAAAAAAGGCAGTGGAGCTTTTATACAAGATGACGAGACAAAAGAGGTTCTTTCAAGAGCGCTGAGC
TATTTAAAATCCGGCTATTCCATTCATTTTACAGGTCCTGCCGGCGGAGGCAAAACCTCTTTAGCGCGAG
CGCTTGCTAAAAAGAGAAAGCGTCCTGTAATGCTGATGCACGGGAATCACGAGCTCAACAACAAAGATTT
AATTGGCGATTTTACGGGATACACGAGCAAAAAAGTAATCGACCAGTACGTTCGTTCTGTCTATAAAAAA
GATGAACAGGTGAGTGAAAACTGGCAGGATGGCCGATTGCTTGAAGCTGTAAAAAATGGCTATACGCTGA
TTTACGACGAATTTACTCGTTCTAAGCCTGCGACGAATAATATCTTTCTATCGATATTAGAAGAAGGCGT
GCTGCCGCTGTATGGAGTAAAAATGACCGATCCTTTTGTGCGCGTGCATCCCGATTTCCGCGTCATCTTC
ACAAGCAATCCAGCTGAGTATGCCGGCGTATATGATACGCAAGATGCGCTTCTCGACAGGTTAATTACCA
TGTTTATTGATTATAAAGACATCGACAGAGAGACAGCGATTTTAACGGAGAAAACGGACGTAGAAGAAGA
TGAAGCGCGCACAATTGTAACGCTCGTAGCAAACGTGCGAAACCGCTCTGGAGACGAAAACAGCAGCGGA
CTTAGCCTGCGGGCTTCGCTTATGATCGCTACCCTTGCCACGCAGCAAGACATTCCTATCGATGGAAGTG
ACGAAGATTTTCAAACGTTATGTATCGATATTTTGCATCATCCGCTTACCAAATGTTTGGATGAAGAAAA
TGCAAAAAGCAAAGCCGAAAAAATCATTTTAGAAGAATGTAAGAATATAGACACTGAAGAAAAGTAAAGG
AGCTTGAAAACATGAGTGAAACAAACGAAACAGGTATTTATATTTTTAGCGCCATTCAAACGGATAAAGA
CGAAGAATTTGGCGCCGTGGAAGTAGAAGGAACAAAAGCTGAAACATTTTTGATTCGCTACAAAGACGCG
GCTATGGTAGCAGCTGAAGTACCGATGAAAATTTATCATCCTAATCGCCAAAATTTATTAATGCATCAAA
ACGCAGTAGCAGCGATTATGGACAAGAACGATACGGTTATTCCAATCAGCTTTGGGAATGTATTCAAATC
AAAAGAAGACGTAAAAGTTCTTTTGGAAAACCTTTATCCGCAGTTTGAAAAGCTGTTTCCAGCGATCAAA
GGAAAAATTGAAGTCGGTTTAAAAGTAATTGGGAAAAAAGAATGGCTTGAGAAAAAAGTAAACGAAAATC
CTGAACTTGAGAAAGTATCAGCATCCGTAAAAGGAAAATCAGAAGCAGCCGGTTATTATGAGCGTATTCA
ACTTGGAGGAATGGCTCAAAAGATGTTTACTTCCCTGCAAAAAGAAGTCAAGACAGATGTGTTTTCTCCG
CTTGAAGAAGCAGCGGAAGCAGCAAAAGCAAATGAGCCAACGGGCGAAACGATGCTTTTAAACGCGTCTT
TCTTAATTAACCGAGAAGATGAAGCGAAGTTTGATGAAAAAGTAAATGAAGCGCATGAAAACTGGAAAGA
CAAAGCCGATTTTCATTACAGCGGTCCTTGGCCTGCTTATAATTTTGTGAACATTCGCCTAAAAGTAGAA
GAGAAATAACGTGCTTCACAAATTAGTAACCGCACCCATTAACCTTGTAGTGAAAATCGGCGAAAAAGTA
CAGGAAGAAGCTGATAAACAGCTATATGACCTTCCGACGATTCAGCAAAAGCTCATTCAGCTTCAAATGA
TGTTTGAGCTTGGTGAAATTCCAGAAGAAGCGTTTCAAGAAAAAGAAGATGAATTGTTAATGAGGTACGA
AATTGCGAAACGCAGAGAAATTGAACAATGGGAAGAGCTAACACAAAAAAGAAATGAGGAATCCTAGAGT
GAGGAATTAACATTATGTCTCTTAAACAATCCATGGAGAATAAAGATATTGCTCTTATTGATATTTTAGA
TGTCATTTTAGATAAAGGAGTCGCCATTAAAGGAGACTTAATCATTTCCATAGCTGGCGTCGATTTAGTG
TATTTGGATTTGCGGGTGCTTATTTCTTCGGTTGAAACGCTTGTGCAAGCAAAAGAAGGAAATCACAAAC
CAATCACTTCTGAACAATTTGATAAACAAAAGGAGGAATTAATGGATGCAACCGGTCAGCCAAGCAAATG
GACGAATCCACTTGGATCCTGATCAAGCTGAACAAGGCTTAGCGCAGCTTGTGATGACAGTTATTGAGCT
ATTGAGGCAAATCGTTGAACGTCATGCCATGAGGCGGGTGGAGGGTGGAACGTTGACGGACGAACAAATT
GAAAACTTAGGAATTGCACTAATGAACTTAGAAGAAAAAATGGACGAGTTGAAAGAGGTGTTCGGTCTGG
ATGCAGAAGATTTAAATATTGATCTTGGACCGCTAGGCAGCCTGCTTTAAGCGGTCAGTAGGAGGAACAG
TATGGCAGTCGAACATAATATGCAGTCAAGTACGATTGTAGATGTGCTCGAAAAGATTTTGGATAAAGGA
GTCGTTATAGCGGGGGACATCACCGTAGGAATTGCAGATGTCGAGCTATTAACGATAAAGATCCGCTTGA
TTGTGGCTTCGGTTGATAAGGCAAAAGAAATCGGCATGGACTGGTGGGAAAATGATCCGTATCTCAGTTC
AAAAGGAGCCAATAACAAAGCGCTCGAAGAAGAAAATAAAATGCTGCATGAGCGGTTAAAAACGCTTGAA
GAAAAAATAGAAACGAAACGTTAAAAACTGTACGCTACTTAAAAAATGGAGGGATTTACAATGGCAACTG
AAACAAAATTAGATAACACACAGGCAGAAAACAAGGAAAATAAAAATGCGGAAAACGGTTCAAAAGAAAA
GAACGGTTCAAAAGCAAGCAAAACAACAAGCAGCGGGCCAATCAAACGAGCGGTAGCAGGAGGCATCATC
GGTGCAACGATTGGATATGTATCGACTCCTGAAAATCGAAAAAGTCTCCTTGACCGCATTGATACAGACG
AATTAAAAAGCAAAGCATCTGATTTAGGAACAAAGGTAAAAGAAAAATCAAAAAGCAGCGTGGCCAGCCT
GAAAACATCTGCGGGAAGCTTGTTTAAAAAAGATAAAGATAAATCAAAAGATGATGAAGAAAACGTAAAT
TCTTCTAGTAGCGAAACAGAAGACGATAACGTTCAAGAGTACGACGAGTTAAAAGAAGAAAATCAAACTC
TTCAAGATCGCTTATCACAGCTTGAAGAAAAAATGAACATGCTTGTTGAGCTTAGCCTCAATAAAAATCA
AGACGAAGAAGCGGAAGATACAGATTCCGACGAAGAAGAGAACGATGAGAACGATGAAAACGATGAAAAC
GAGCAGGACGATGAAAACGAAGAAGAAACATCTAAGCCACGTAAAAAGGATAAAAAAGAAGCTGAGGAAG
AAGAAAGTGAAAGTGACGAAGACAGCGAGGAAGAAGAGGAAGATTCTCGCTCAAACAAAAAAAATAAAAA
AGTAAAAACAGAAGAAGAAGACGAAGATGAAAGCGAAGAAGAAAAAAAGGAAGCGAAACCAAAAAAGTCA
ACAGCTAAAAAATCAAAAAATACAAAAGCAAAGAAAAACACGGACGAAGAAGATGATGAAGCAACATCTC
TTTCTAGTGAAGACGATACAACAGCCTAAGACGTAAAGGAGGAAAGAAAGACATGAGTACAGGCCCTTCT
TTTTCAACTAAAGACAATACGCTTGAATACTTTGTGAAAGCTTCTAATAAACACGGCTTTTCACTTGATA
TTTCATTAAATGTAAACGGCGCTGTGATTTCCGGTACCATGATTTCAGCAAAAGAATACTTTGATTACTT
AAGCGAAACGTTTGAAGAAGGCAGTGAAGTGGCTCAGGCGCTAAGCGAACAATTCTCTTTAGCAAGCGAA
GCGAGCGAATCAAACGGAGAAGCAGAAGCCCATTTTATTCATTTGAAAAATACAAAGATTTACTGTGGAG
ACAGTAAATCTACTCCTTCTAAAGGCAAAATCTTTTGGAGAGGGAAAATAGCAGAAGTAGACGGGTTTTT
CTTAGGAAAGATTTCTGATGCAAAATCAACGAGTAAAAAGAGTTCATAAAAAACGGCGGGGTGATTGCCC
CGCCGTTTTTTAGTGATGTGATGAGATGTGCAGCTTCTTTTTTCGATACATGAGCGGAGTCATCTTCATT
TCTTTTCGAAACTGATTAATAAAATAGCTTGTACTATTAAACCCTACTTGATAGGCGACTTCCGTCACAT
TTGCTTCTGCTTGCTGCAGTCCGGATTCGCGAACGCGTCTCGAGAGATCCGGCTGCTAACAAAGCCCGAA
AGGAAGCTGAGTTGGCTGCTGCCACCGCTGAGCAATAACTAGCATAACCCCTTGGGGCCTCTAAACGGGT
CTTGAGGGGTTTTTTGCTGAAAGGAGGAACTATATCCGACTAGTAGCCCGCCTAATGAGCGGGCTTTTTT
TTAATTCCCCTATTTGTTTATTTTTCTAAATACATTCAAATATGTATCCGCTCATGAGACAATAACCCTG
ATAAATGCTTCAATAATATTGAAAAAGGAAGAGTATGAGTATTCAACATTTCCGTGTCGCCCTTATTCCC
TTTTTTGCGGCATTTTGCCTTCCTGTTTTTGCTCACCCAGAAACGCTCGTGAAAGTAAAAGACGCAGAGG
ACCAATTGGGGGCACGAGTGGGATACATAGAACTGGACTTGAATAGCGGTAAAATCCTTGAGAGTTTTCG
CCCTGAAGAGCGTTTTCCAATGATGAGCACTTTCAAAGTTCTGCTATGTGGAGCAGTATTATCCCGTGTA
GATGCGGGGCAAGAGCAACTCGGACGACGAATACACTATTCGCAGAATGACTTGGTTGAATACTCCCCAG
TGACAGAAAAGCACCTTACGGACGGAATGACGGTAAGAGAATTATGTAGTGCCGCCATAACGATGAGTGA
TAACACTGCGGCGAACTTACTTCTGACAACCATCGGTGGACCGAAGGAATTAACCGCTTTTTTGCACAAT
ATGGGAGACCATGTAACTCGCCTTGACCGTTGGGAACCAGAACTGAATGAAGCCATACCAAACGACGAGC
GAGACACCACAATGCCTGCGGCAATGGCAACAACATTACGCAAACTATTAACTGGCGAACTACTTACTCT
GGCTTCACGGCAACAATTAATAGACTGGCTTGAAGCGGATAAAGTTGCAGGACCACTACTGCGTTCGGCA
CTTCCTGCTGGCTGGTTTATTGCTGATAAATCTGGGGCAGGAGAGCGTGGTTCACGGGGTATCATTGCCG
CACTTGGACCAGATGGTAAGCCTTCCCGTATCGTAGTTATCTACACGACGGGTAGTCAGGCAACTATGGA
CGAACGAAATAGACAGATTGCTGAAATAGGGGCTTCACTGATTAAGCATTGGTAAACCGATACAATTAAA
GGCTCCTTTTGGAGCCTTTTTTTTTGGACGGACCGGTAGAAAAGATCAAAGGATCTTCTTGAGATCCTTT
TTTTCTGCGCGTAATCTGCTGCTTGCAAACAAAAAAACCACCGCTACCAGCGGTGGTTTGTTTGCCGGAT
CAAGAGCTACCAACTCTTTTTCCGAAGGTAACTGGCTTCAGCAGAGCGCAGATACCAAATACTGTCCTTC
TAGTGTAGCCGTAGTTAGGCCACCACTTCAAGAACTCTGTAGCACCGCCTACATACCTCGCTCTGCTAAT
CCTGTTACCAGTGGCTGCTGCCAGTGGCGATAAGTCGTGTCTTACCGGGTTGGACTCAAGACGATAGTTA
CCGGATAAGGCGCAGCGGTCGGGCTGAACGGGGGGTTCGTGCACACAGCCCAGCTTGGAGCGAACGACCT
ACACCGAACTGAGATACCTACAGCGTGAGCTATGAGAAAGCGCCACGCTTCCCGAAGGGAGAAAGGCGGA
CAGGTATCCGGTAAGCGGCAGGGTCGGAACAGGAGAGCGCACGAGGGAGCTTCCAGGGGGAAACGCCTGG
TATCTTTATAGTCCTGTCGGGTTTCGCCACCTCTGACTTGAGCGTCGATTTTTGTGATGCTCGTCAGGGG
GGCGGAGCCTATGGAAA
